>Addgene plasmid #108417 | pAAV-CaMKII-Archon1-EGFP | addgene full sequence | sequence record 208092 | Addgene NGS Result
GAAGGGCGATCGGTGCGGGCCTCTTCGCTATTACGCCAGCTGCGCGCTCGCTCGCTCACTGAGGCCGCCC
GGGCAAAGCCCGGGCGTCGGGCGACCTTTGGTCGCCCGGCCTCAGTGAGCGAGCGAGCGCGCAGAGAGGG
AGTGGCCAACTCCATCACTAGGGGTTCCTTGTAGTTAATGATTAACCCGCCATGCTACTTATCTACGTAG
CCATGCTCTAGGAAGATCGTAGGTTAATTAACATTATGGCCTTAGGTCACTTCATCTCCATGGGGTTCTT
CTTCTGATTTTCTAGAAAATGAGATGGGGGTGCAGAGAGCTTCCTCAGTGACCTGCCCAGGGTCACATCA
GAAATGTCAGAGCTAGAACTTGAACTCAGATTACTAATCTTAAATTCCATGCCTTGGGGGCATGCAAGTA
CGATATACAGAAGGAGTGAACTCATTAGGGCAGATGACCAATGAGTTTAGGAAAGAAGAGTCCAGGGCAG
GGTACATCTACACCACCCGCCCAGCCCTGGGTGAGTCCAGCCACGTTCACCTCATTATAGTTGCCTCTCT
CCAGTCCTACCTTGACGGGAAGCACAAGCAGAAACTGGGACAGGAGCCCCAGGAGACCAAATCTTCATGG
TCCCTCTGGGAGGATGGGTGGGGAGAGCTGTGGCAGAGGCCTCAGGAGGGGCCCTGCTGCTCAGTGGTGA
CAGATAGGGGTGAGAAAGCAGACAGAGTCATTCCGTCAGCATTCTGGGTCTGTTTGGTACTTCTTCTCAC
GCTAAGGTGGCGGTGTGATATGCACAATGGCTAAAAAGCAGGGAGAGCTGGAAAGAAACAAGGACAGAGA
CAGAGGCCAAGTCAACCAGACCAATTCCCAGAGGAAGCAAAGAAACCATTACAGAGACTACAAGGGGGAA
GGGAAGGAGAGATGAATTAGCTTCCCCTGTAAACCTTAGAACCCAGCTGTTGCCAGGGCAACGGGGCAAT
ACCTGTCTCTTCAGAGGAGATGAAGTTGCCAGGGTAACTACATCCTGTCTTTCTCAAGGACCATCCCAGA
ATGTGGCACCCACTAGCCGTTACCATAGCAACTGCCTCTTTGCCCCACTTAATCCCATCCCGTCTGTTAA
AAGGGCCCTATAGTTGGAGGTGGGGGAGGTAGGAAGAGCGATGATCACTTGTGGACTAAGTTTGTTCGCA
TCCCCTTCTCCAACCCCCTCAGTACATCACCCTGGGGGAACAGGGTCCACTTGCTCCTGGGCCCACACAG
TCCTGCAGTATTGTGTATATAAGGCCAGGGCAAAGAGGAGCAGGTTTTAAAGTGAAAGGCAGGCAGGTGT
TGGGGAGGCAGTTACCGGGGCAACGGGAACAGGGCGTTTCGGAGGTGGTTGCCATGGGGACCTGGATGCT
GACGAAGGCTCGCGAGGCTGTGAGCAGCCACAGTGCCCTGCTCAGAAGCCCCAAGCTCGTCAGTCAAGCC
GGTTCTCCGTTTGCACTCAGGAGCACGGGCAGGCGAGTGGCCCCTAGTTCTGGGGGCAGCGGGGGATCCC
GCCACCATGGTTTCTATCGCACTGCAGGCTGGTTATGACCTCCTCGGAGATGGTAGACCTGAAAGTCTGT
GGCTCGGAATTGGTACACTGCTGATGCTGATCGGAACCTTCTACTTCCTGGTTAGAGCGTGGGGAGAGAC
TGACAAGGATGCACGGGAGTACTACGCAGTGACAATCCTGGTCAGCGGTATTGCCAGTGCAGCTTATCTG
TCAATGTTCTTTGGTATTGGCCTCACAGAGGTGCCAGTAGGTGGAGAGATGCTGAACATCTACTACGCAA
GATACGCACAGTGGCTGTTCACTACACCACTGTTGCTGCTGCACCTGGCACTCCTGGCCAAAGTTGATAG
AGTGACCATCGGCACTCTCGTTGGCGTCGATGCTCTGATGATTGTCACAGGCCTGATAGGAACACTGTCA
CATACTGCCATTGCCAGATACTCTTGGTGGCTGTTCTCAACTATCTGTATGATCGTCGTTCTGTATGTCC
TGGCCACTTCTCTGCGGTCAGCCGCTAAGGAGAGAGGCCCAGAGGTTGCCTCAACCTTCAACATCCTCAC
CGCACTGGTTCTGGTCCTGTGGACTGCTTACCCTATCATCTGGATTATCGGCACCGAGGGTGCCGGAGTT
GTGGGCCTGGGAATCGAAACTTTGCTGTTCATGGTGCTGGACGTCACCGCCAAGGTGGGCTTCGGTTTTA
TCCTGCTCAGGTCAAGAGCCATTCTGCAAGATACAGAAGCACCTGAACCTTCAGCTGGAGCTGATACCGG
TGCCGCCGACCGCCCGGTAGTAGCAGTGAGCAAGGCGGCCGCCGTGAGCAAGGGCGAGGAGCTGTTCACC
GGGGTGGTGCCCATCCTGGTCGAGCTGGACGGCGACGTAAACGGCCACAAGTTCAGCGTGTCCGGCGAGG
GCGAGGGCGATGCCACCTACGGCAAGCTGACCCTGAAGTTCATTTGCACCACCGGCAAGCTGCCCGTGCC
CTGGCCCACCCTCGTGACCACCCTGACCTACGGCGTGCAGTGCTTCAGCCGCTACCCCGACCACATGAAG
CAGCACGACTTCTTCAAGTCCGCCATGCCCGAAGGCTACGTCCAGGAGCGCACCATCTTCTTCAAGGACG
ACGGCAACTACAAGACCCGCGCCGAGGTGAAGTTCGAGGGCGACACCCTGGTGAACCGCATCGAGCTGAA
GGGCATCGACTTCAAGGAGGACGGCAACATCCTGGGGCACAAGCTGGAGTACAACTACAACAGCCACAAC
GTCTATATCATGGCCGACAAGCAGAAGAACGGCATCAAGGTGAACTTCAAGATCCGCCACAACATCGAGG
ACGGCAGCGTGCAGCTCGCCGACCACTACCAGCAGAACACCCCCATCGGCGACGGCCCCGTGCTGCTGCC
CGACAACCACTACCTGAGCACCCAGTCCGCCCTGAGCAAAGACCCCAACGAGAAGCGCGATCACATGGTC
CTGCTGGAGTTCGTGACCGCCGCCGGGATCACTCTCGGCATGGACGAGCTGTACAAGTAAGAATTCGATA
TCAAGCTTATCGATAATCAACCTCTGGATTACAAAATTTGTGAAAGATTGACTGGTATTCTTAACTATGT
TGCTCCTTTTACGCTATGTGGATACGCTGCTTTAATGCCTTTGTATCATGCTATTGCTTCCCGTATGGCT
TTCATTTTCTCCTCCTTGTATAAATCCTGGTTGCTGTCTCTTTATGAGGAGTTGTGGCCCGTTGTCAGGC
AACGTGGCGTGGTGTGCACTGTGTTTGCTGACGCAACCCCCACTGGTTGGGGCATTGCCACCACCTGTCA
GCTCCTTTCCGGGACTTTCGCTTTCCCCCTCCCTATTGCCACGGCGGAACTCATCGCCGCCTGCCTTGCC
CGCTGCTGGACAGGGGCTCGGCTGTTGGGCACTGACAATTCCGTGGTGTTGTCGGGGAAATCATCGTCCT
TTCCTTGGCTGCTCGCCTGTGTTGCCACCTGGATTCTGCGCGGGACGTCCTTCTGCTACGTCCCTTCGGC
CCTCAATCCAGCGGACCTTCCTTCCCGCGGCCTGCTGCCGGCTCTGCGGCCTCTTCCGCGTCTTCGCCTT
CGCCCTCAGACGAGTCGGATCTCCCTTTGGGCCGCCTCCCCGCATCGATACCGTCGACCCGGGCGGCCGC
TTCGAGCAGACATGATAAGATACATTGATGAGTTTGGACAAACCACAACTAGAATGCAGTGAAAAAAATG
CTTTATTTGTGAAATTTGTGATGCTATTGCTTTATTTGTAACCATTATAAGCTGCAATAAACAAGTTAAC
AACAACAATTGCATTCATTTTATGTTTCAGGTTCAGGGGGAGATGTGGGAGGTTTTTTAAAGCAAGTAAA
ACCTCTACAAATGTGGTAAAATCGATAAGGATCTTCCTAGAGCATGGCTACGTAGATAAGTAGCATGGCG
GGTTAATCATTAACTACAAGGAACCCCTAGTGATGGAGTTGGCCACTCCCTCTCTGCGCGCTCGCTCGCT
CACTGAGGCCGGGCGACCAAAGGTCGCCCGACGCCCGGGCTTTGCCCGGGCGGCCTCAGTGAGCGAGCGA
GCGCGCAGCTGCATTAATGAATCGGCCAACGCGCGGGGAGAGGCGGTTTGCGTATTGGGCGCTCTTCCGC
TTCCTCGCTCACTGACTCGCTGCGCTCGGTCGTTCGGCTGCGGCGAGCGGTATCAGCTCACTCAAAGGCG
GTAATACGGTTATCCACAGAATCAGGGGATAACGCAGGAAAGAACATGTGAGCAAAAGGCCAGCAAAAGG
CCAGGAACCGTAAAAAGGCCGCGTTGCTGGCGTTTTTCCATAGGCTCCGCCCCCCTGACGAGCATCACAA
AAATCGACGCTCAAGTCAGAGGTGGCGAAACCCGACAGGACTATAAAGATACCAGGCGTTTCCCCCTGGA
AGCTCCCTCGTGCGCTCTCCTGTTCCGACCCTGCCGCTTACCGGATACCTGTCCGCCTTTCTCCCTTCGG
GAAGCGTGGCGCTTTCTCATAGCTCACGCTGTAGGTATCTCAGTTCGGTGTAGGTCGTTCGCTCCAAGCT
GGGCTGTGTGCACGAACCCCCCGTTCAGCCCGACCGCTGCGCCTTATCCGGTAACTATCGTCTTGAGTCC
AACCCGGTAAGACACGACTTATCGCCACTGGCAGCAGCCACTGGTAACAGGATTAGCAGAGCGAGGTATG
TAGGCGGTGCTACAGAGTTCTTGAAGTGGTGGCCTAACTACGGCTACACTAGAAGAACAGTATTTGGTAT
CTGCGCTCTGCTGAAGCCAGTTACCTTCGGAAAAAGAGTTGGTAGCTCTTGATCCGGCAAACAAACCACC
GCTGGTAGCGGTGGTTTTTTTGTTTGCAAGCAGCAGATTACGCGCAGAAAAAAAGGATCTCAAGAAGATC
CTTTGATCTTTTCTACGGGGTCTGACGCTCAGTGGAACGAAAACTCACGTTAAGGGATTTTGGTCATGAG
ATTATCAAAAAGGATCTTCACCTAGATCCTTTTAAATTAAAAATGAAGTTTTAAATCAATCTAAAGTATA
TATGAGTAAACTTGGTCTGACAGTTACCAATGCTTAATCAGTGAGGCACCTATCTCAGCGATCTGTCTAT
TTCGTTCATCCATAGTTGCCTGACTCCCCGTCGTGTAGATAACTACGATACGGGAGGGCTTACCATCTGG
CCCCAGTGCTGCAATGATACCGCGAGACCCACGCTCACCGGCTCCAGATTTATCAGCAATAAACCAGCCA
GCCGGAAGGGCCGAGCGCAGAAGTGGTCCTGCAACTTTATCCGCCTCCATCCAGTCTATTAATTGTTGCC
GGGAAGCTAGAGTAAGTAGTTCGCCAGTTAATAGTTTGCGCAACGTTGTTGCCATTGCTACAGGCATCGT
GGTGTCACGCTCGTCGTTTGGTATGGCTTCATTCAGCTCCGGTTCCCAACGATCAAGGCGAGTTACATGA
TCCCCCATGTTGTGCAAAAAAGCGGTTAGCTCCTTCGGTCCTCCGATCGTTGTCAGAAGTAAGTTGGCCG
CAGTGTTATCACTCATGGTTATGGCAGCACTGCATAATTCTCTTACTGTCATGCCATCCGTAAGATGCTT
TTCTGTGACTGGTGAGTACTCAACCAAGTCATTCTGAGAATAGTGTATGCGGCGACCGAGTTGCTCTTGC
CCGGCGTCAATACGGGATAATACCGCGCCACATAGCAGAACTTTAAAAGTGCTCATCATTGGAAAACGTT
CTTCGGGGCGAAAACTCTCAAGGATCTTACCGCTGTTGAGATCCAGTTCGATGTAACCCACTCGTGCACC
CAACTGATCTTCAGCATCTTTTACTTTCACCAGCGTTTCTGGGTGAGCAAAAACAGGAAGGCAAAATGCC
GCAAAAAAGGGAATAAGGGCGACACGGAAATGTTGAATACTCATACTCTTCCTTTTTCAATATTATTGAA
GCATTTATCAGGGTTATTGTCTCATGAGCGGATACATATTTGAATGTATTTAGAAAAATAAACAAATAGG
GGTTCCGCGCACATTTCCCCGAAAAGTGCCACCTAAATTGTAAGCGTTAATATTTTGTTAAAATTCGCGT
TAAATTTTTGTTAAATCAGCTCATTTTTTAACCAATAGGCCGAAATCGGCAAAATCCCTTATAAATCAAA
AGAATAGACCGAGATAGGGT
[37 nt withheld, positions 6251-6287]
AAAGAACGTGGACTCCAACGTCAAAGG
[49 nt withheld, positions 6315-6363]
T
[91 nt withheld, positions 6365-6455]
G
[124 nt withheld, positions 6457-6580]
CCCATTCGCCATTCAGGCTGCGCAACTGTTGG
Features (pLannotate 1.2.2; 15 found; start..end, strand, type, name):
     37..169     -  repeat_region  AAV2 ITR (fragment): inverted terminal repeat of adeno-associated virus serotype 2 inverted
    242..1530    +  promoter       CaMKII promoter: promoter for the mouse calcium/calmodulin-dependent kinase II α subunit
   1556..2320    +  CDS            aop3: BACR3_HALSD - Experimental evidence at protein level: Swiss-Prot protein existence level 1. Light-driven proton pump. From Halorubrum sodomense.
   2354..3070    +  CDS            EGFP: the original enhanced GFP (Yang et al., 1996) mammalian codon-optimized
   3071..3095    +  misc_feature   MCS (fragment): pBluescript multiple cloning site
   3095..3683    +  misc_feature   WPRE: woodchuck hepatitis virus posttranscriptional regulatory element
   3726..3847    -  polyA_signal   SV40 poly(A) signal: SV40 polyadenylation signal
   3870..3938    -  CDS            large T antigen (fragment): large T antigen from SV40 (simian virus 40)
   4009..4142    +  repeat_region  AAV2 ITR: inverted terminal repeat of adeno-associated virus serotype 2 inverted
   4136..4192    -  CDS            lacI (fragment): lac repressor; lacI; The lac repressor binds to the lac operator to inhibit transcription in E. coli. This inhibition can be relieved by adding lactose or isopropyl-β-D-thiogalactopyranoside (IPTG).
   4375..4963    -  rep_origin     ori: high-copy-number ColE1/pMB1/pBR322/pUC origin of replication
   5134..5994    -  CDS            AmpR: β-lactamase; bla; confers resistance to ampicillin, carbenicillin, and related antibiotics
   5995..6099    -  promoter       AmpR promoter: bla
   6152..6580    -  rep_origin     f1 ori (sequence partly withheld): f1 bacteriophage origin of replication; arrow indicates direction of (+) strand synthesis
   6585..42      -  CDS            lacZα (fragment) (across the origin): LacZα fragment of β-galactosidase; lacZ fragment
