[The description below was written by a language model from this plasmid's Addgene catalogue record and pLannotate feature annotations shown in this document.]
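Description:
pAAV-CaMKII-Archon1-EGFP is an AAV transfer (production) plasmid built on a pAAV-CaMKII backbone and intended for packaging a genetically encoded fluorescent voltage reporter into recombinant adeno-associated virus, or for direct mammalian expression. In bacteria it is maintained through a high-copy ColE1/pUC-type origin and selected with ampicillin via the AmpR (β-lactamase) gene and its own promoter. An f1 phage origin is also present, along with small lacZα and lacI remnants that appear to be backbone leftovers. The use of a recombination-deficient host strain is consistent with the need to keep the repeat-rich ITRs intact.

The expression cassette lies between two AAV2 inverted terminal repeats, which are the cis elements required for replication and encapsidation of the vector genome; one is annotated only as a fragment. Transcription is driven by the mouse CaMKIIα promoter, commonly used to restrict expression to excitatory neurons. The roughly 1.5 kb insert encodes Archon1, which the annotation software recognises by its similarity to archaerhodopsin-3, the light-driven proton pump of Halorubrum sodomense. It is followed after a short unannotated gap by mammalian codon-optimized EGFP, which the construct name indicates is fused to Archon1. The EGFP provides a bright marker for locating expressing cells and checking localisation. Downstream, a WPRE enhances transcript stability and expression. The annotated SV40 polyadenylation signal, with an adjacent large T antigen fragment, is called on the reverse strand, and the record does not clarify how termination is achieved. According to the record, Archon1 arose from a directed-evolution effort on fluorescent voltage reporters, and the construct serves to make AAV for optical recording of membrane potential in neurons.
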