Addgene plasmid #108417: pAAV-CaMKII-Archon1-EGFP
Purpose: AAV production plasmid encoding for Archon1 fluorescent voltage reporter
Depositing lab: Edward Boyden. Depositing organization: Massachusetts Institute of Technology. Publication: A robotic multidimensional directed evolution approach applied to fluorescent voltage reporters. Piatkevich KD, Jung EE, Straub C, Linghu C, Park D, Suk HJ, Hochbaum DR, Goodwin D, Pnevmatikakis E, Pak N, Kawashima T, Yang CT, Rhoades JL, Shemesh O, Asano S, Yoon YG, Freifeld L, Saulnier JL, Riegler C, Engert F, Hughes T, Drobizhev M, Szabo B, Ahrens MB, Flavell SW, Sabatini BL, Boyden ES. Nat Chem Biol. 2018 Feb 26. pii: 10.1038/s41589-018-0004-9. doi: 10.1038/s41589-018-0004-9. PubMed 29483642.
Backbone
  Vector backbone: pAAV-CaMKII
  Vector type: Mammalian Expression, AAV
Growth in bacteria
  Bacterial resistance: Ampicillin, 100 μg/mL
  Growth temperature: 30°C
  Growth strain: NEB Stable
  Copy number: High Copy
Gene/Insert
  Gene/Insert name: Archon1-EGFP
  Insert size (bp): 1521
  GenBank ID: MG250280.1
  Promoter: CaMKII
  Cloning method: Ligation Independent Cloning
  Sequencing primers: 5′ CaMKII-Fw; 3′ WPRE-Rv
Terms and licenses: Academic/Nonprofit Terms; Industry Terms: Not Available to Industry
How to cite: pAAV-CaMKII-Archon1-EGFP was a gift from Edward Boyden (Addgene plasmid # 108417 ; http://n2t.net/addgene:108417 ; RRID:Addgene_108417)
